>Addgene plasmid #206802 | pDA303.DA9.1B.mRFP | addgene full sequence | sequence record 409067 | Addgene NGS Result
AGTACTCAACCAAGTCATTCTGAGAATAGTGTATGCGGCGACCGAGTTGCTCTTGCCCGGCGTCAACACG
GGATAATACCGCGCCACATAGCAGAACTTTAAAAGTGCTCATCATTGGAAAACGTTCTTCGGGGCGAAAA
CTCTCAAGGATCTTACCGCTGTTGAGATCCAGTTCGATGTAACCCACTCGTGCACCCAACTGATCTTCAG
CATCTTTTACTTTCACCAGCGTTTCTGGGTGAGCAAAAACAGGAAGGCAAAATGCCGCAAAAAAGGGAAT
AAGGGCGACACGGAAATGTTGAATACTCATACTCTTCCTTTTTCAATATTATTGAAGCATTTATCAGGGT
TATTGTCTCATGAGCGGATACATATTTGAATGTATTTAGAAAAATAAACAAATAGGGGTTCCGCGCACAT
TTCCCCGAAAAGTGCCACCTGACGTCTAAGAAACCATTATTATCATGACATTAACCTATAAAAATAGGCG
TATCACGAGGCCCTTTCGTCTTCAAGAATTCTGGCGAATCCTCTGACCAGCCAGAAAACGACCTTTCTGT
GGTGAAACCGGATGCTGCAATTCAGAGCGCCAGCAAGTGGGGGACAGCAGAAGACCTGACCGCCGCAGAG
TGGATGTTTGACATGGTGAAGACTATCGCACCATCAGCCAGAAAACCGAATTTTGCTGGGTGGGCTAACG
ATATCCGCCTGATGCGTGAACGTGACGGACGTAACCACCGCGACATGTGTGTGCTGTTCCGCTGGGCATG
CCAGGACAACTTCTGGTCCGGTAACGTGCTGAGCCCGGCCAAGCTTAGCCCGAAAAGTGCCACCTGTGGC
AATTCCGACGTCAGCATTTGCGATCATTCACGCAGCGCTTATTCAGTTGCTCACTGCGATGTCATAATCA
TCGCTACGAGCTGTGAAAGATGCATAAAGCTCGTACGACGCGTTCGCTCGTCTCCTCACTTCTCCTAACT
CTCACACGTGGCTGCACCGCGGGCGGCCGCTGCCGGGGCGCGTTGACGCCTCCTTCTTTCTTAGGGATTG
TGCTAGCGAATTCATTAAAGAGGAGAAAGGTACCATGGCGAGTAGCGAAGACGTTATCAAAGAGTTCATG
CGTTTCAAAGTTCGTATGGAAGGTTCCGTTAACGGTCACGAGTTCGAAATCGAAGGTGAAGGTGAAGGTC
GTCCGTACGAAGGTACCCAGACCGCTAAACTGAAAGTTACCAAAGGTGGTCCGCTGCCGTTCGCTTGGGA
CATCCTGTCCCCGCAGTTCCAGTACGGTTCCAAAGCTTACGTTAAACACCCGGCTGACATCCCGGACTAC
CTGAAACTGTCCTTCCCGGAAGGTTTCAAATGGGAACGTGTTATGAACTTCGAAGACGGTGGTGTTGTTA
CCGTTACCCAGGACTCCTCCCTGCAAGACGGTGAGTTCATCTACAAAGTTAAACTGCGTGGTACCAACTT
CCCGTCCGACGGTCCGGTTATGCAGAAAAAAACCATGGGTTGGGAAGCTTCCACCGAACGTATGTACCCG
GAAGACGGTGCTCTGAAAGGTGAAATCAAAATGCGTCTGAAACTGAAAGACGGTGGTCACTACGACGCTG
AAGTTAAAACCACCTACATGGCTAAAAAACCGGTTCAGCTGCCGGGTGCTTACAAAACCGACATCAAACT
GGACATCACCTCCCACAACGAAGACTACACCATCGTTGAACAGTACGAACGTGCTGAAGGTCGTCACTCC
ACCGGTGCTTAAGGATCCAAACTCGAGTAAGGATCTGTGCTTTTTTTAACGCATGAGAAAGCCCCCGGAA
GATCACCTTCCGGGGGCTTTTTTATTGCGCGGATCCTTACTCCGTCGACAAGCTTGCGGCCGCACTCGAG
GAATTCCGACTCAATTAGTTCAGTCAGTTTCAGGATATTAGTCATCTCTACATTGATTATGAGTATTCAG
AAATTCCTTAAATATTCTGACAAATGCTCTTTCCCTAAACTCCCCCCATAAAAAAACCCGCCGAAGCGGG
TTTTTACGTTATTTGCGGATTAACGATTACTCGTTATCAGAACCGCCCAGACCTGCGTTCAGCAGTTCTG
CCAGGCTGGCAGATGCGTCTTCCGGAATTGATCCGTCGACCGATGCCCTTGAGAGCCTTCAACCCAGTCA
GCTCCTTCCGGTGGGCGCGGGGCATGACTATCGTCGCCGCACTTATGACTGTCTTCTTTATCATGCAACT
CGTAGGACAGGTGCCGGCAGCGCTCTTCCGCTTCCTCGCTCACTGACTCGCTGCGCTCGGTCGTTCGGCT
GCGGCGAGCGGTATCAGCTCACTCAAAGGCGGTAATACGGTTATCCACAGAATCAGGGGATAACGCAGGA
AAGAACATGTGAGCAAAAGGCCAGCAAAAGGCCAGGAACCGTAAAAAGGCCGCGTTGCTGGCGTTTTTCC
ATAGGCTCCGCCCCCCTGACGAGCATCACAAAAATCGACGCTCAAGTCAGAGGTGGCGAAACCCGACAGG
ACTATAAAGATACCAGGCGTTTCCCCCTGGAAGCTCCCTCGTGCGCTCTCCTGTTCCGACCCTGCCGCTT
ACCGGATACCTGTCCGCCTTTCTCCCTTCGGGAAGCGTGGCGCTTTCTCATAGCTCACGCTGTAGGTATC
TCAGTTCGGTGTAGGTCGTTCGCTCCAAGCTGGGCTGTGTGCACGAACCCCCCGTTCAGCCCGACCGCTG
CGCCTTATCCGGTAACTATCGTCTTGAGTCCAACCCGGTAAGACACGACTTATCGCCACTGGCAGCAGCC
ACTGGTAACAGGATTAGCAGAGCGAGGTATGTAGGCGGTGCTACAGAGTTCTTGAAGTGGTGGCCTAACT
ACGGCTACACTAGAAGAACAGTATTTGGTATCTGCGCTCTGCTGAAGCCAGTTACCTTCGGAAAAAGAGT
TGGTAGCTCTTGATCCGGCAAACAAACCACCGCTGGTAGCGGTGGTTTTTTTGTTTGCAAGCAGCAGATT
ACGCGCAGAAAAAAAGGATCTCAAGAAGATCCTTTGATCTTTTCTACGGGGTCTGACGCTCAGTGGAACG
AAAACTCACGTTAAGGGATTTTGGTCATGAGATTATCAAAAAGGATCTTCACCTAGATCCTTTTAAATTA
AAAATGAAGTTTTAAATCAATCTAAAGTATATATGAGTAAACTTGGTCTGACAGTTACCAATGCTTAATC
AGTGAGGCACCTATCTCAGCGATCTGTCTATTTCGTTCATCCATAGTTGCCTGACTCCCCGTCGTGTAGA
TAACTACGATACGGGAGGGCTTACCATCTGGCCCCAGTGCTGCAATGATACCGCGAGACCCACGCTCACC
GGCTCCAGATTTATCAGCAATAAACCAGCCAGCCGGAAGGGCCGAGCGCAGAAGTGGTCCTGCAACTTTA
TCCGCCTCCATCCAGTCTATTAATTGTTGCCGGGAAGCTAGAGTAAGTAGTTCGCCAGTTAATAGTTTGC
GCAACGTTGTTGCCATTGCTACAGGCATCGTGGTGTCACGCTCGTCGTTTGGTATGGCTTCATTCAGCTC
CGGTTCCCAACGATCAAGGCGAGTTACATGATCCCCCATGTTGTGCAAAAAAGCGGTTAGCTCCTTCGGT
CCTCCGATCGTTGTCAGAAGTAAGTTGGCCGCAGTGTTATCACTCATGGTTATGGCAGCACTGCATAATT
CTCTTACTGTCATGCCATCCGTAAGATGCTTTTCTGTGACTGGTG
Features (pLannotate 1.2.2; 6 found; start..end, strand, type, name):
    311..415     -  promoter       AmpR promoter: bla
    517..825     +  CDS            O (fragment): VRPO_LAMBD - Protein inferred from homology: Swiss-Prot protein existence level 3. Necessary for the bidirectional replication of DNA. It interacts with the ori (origin of replication) region of the genome during the initiation of replication. From Escherichia phage lambda (Bacteriophage lambda).
   1085..1762    +  CDS            mRFP1: monomeric derivative of DsRed (Campbell et al., 2002)
   2134..2266    +  CDS            TcR (fragment): tetracycline efflux protein; tet; confers resistance to tetracycline
   2446..3034    -  rep_origin     ori: high-copy-number ColE1/pMB1/pBR322/pUC origin of replication
   3205..310     -  CDS            AmpR (across the origin): β-lactamase; bla; confers resistance to ampicillin, carbenicillin, and related antibiotics
