[The description below was written by a language model from this plasmid's Addgene catalogue record and pLannotate feature annotations shown in this document.]
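Description:
pDA303.DA9.1B.mRFP is a small (about 3.8 kb) high-copy bacterial reporter plasmid built on a ColE1-type backbone. It replicates in E. coli from the ColE1/pMB1/pUC-family origin and is selected with ampicillin through a β-lactamase (AmpR) gene driven by its native bla promoter. In the circular sequence record, the AmpR coding sequence spans the numbering origin. The catalogue lists DH5alpha as the propagation strain.

The payload is a single reporter gene, mRFP1, the monomeric red fluorescent derivative of DsRed. According to the catalogue entry it is placed under a synthetic promoter designated DA9.1B, also called HP3. The automated annotation does not detect this promoter as a feature, which is expected for a custom engineered sequence. It presumably lies in the unannotated region just upstream of the mRFP1 open reading frame. The feature table also flags two short fragments: a piece of the bacteriophage lambda O replication protein upstream of the reporter and a partial tetracycline efflux (TcR) sequence downstream of it. Neither is a complete gene. The record does not say what role they play, so they may be backbone remnants or spacer sequence rather than functional parts.

The plasmid comes from work on engineering activatable promoters for scalable, multi-input CRISPR activation and interference circuits in bacteria. In that setting, red fluorescence serves as a readout of HP3 promoter output. No guide RNA or dCas9 component is annotated on the plasmid, so any CRISPRa/i machinery acting on the promoter would have to be supplied from elsewhere.
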