Addgene plasmid #206802: pDA303.DA9.1B.mRFP
Purpose: mRFP with synthetic promoter HP3 (from Figure S21)
Depositing lab: James Carothers. Depositing organization: University of Washington. Publication: Engineering activatable promoters for scalable and multi-input CRISPRa/i circuits. Alba Burbano D, Cardiff RAL, Tickman BI, Kiattisewee C, Maranas CJ, Zalatan JG, Carothers JM. Proc Natl Acad Sci U S A. 2023 Jul 25;120(30):e2220358120. doi: 10.1073/pnas.2220358120. Epub 2023 Jul 18. PubMed 37463216.
Backbone
  Vector backbone: ColE1
Growth in bacteria
  Bacterial resistance: Ampicillin, 100 μg/mL
  Growth temperature: 30°C
  Growth strain: DH5alpha
  Copy number: High Copy
Gene/Insert
  Gene/Insert name: mRFP
  Promoter: DA9.1B (HP3)
  Cloning method: Unknown
  Sequencing primers: 5′ n/a
Terms and licenses: Academic/Nonprofit Terms; Industry Terms: Not Available to Industry
How to cite: pDA303.DA9.1B.mRFP was a gift from James Carothers (Addgene plasmid # 206802 ; http://n2t.net/addgene:206802 ; RRID:Addgene_206802)
